>Addgene plasmid #89300 | pBMN PLEKHM1-HA | depositor full sequence | sequence record 172987 | Full Sequence
ATCACGAGGCCCTTTCGTCTTCAAGAACAGCTTTGCTCTTAGGAGTTTCCTAATACATCCCAAACTCAAA
TATATAAAGCATTTGACTTGTTCTATGCCCTAGGGGGCGGGGGGAAGCTAAGCCAGCTTTTTTTAACATT
TAAAATGTTAATTCCATTTTAAATGCACAGATGTTTTTATTTCATAAGGGTTTCAATGTGCATGAATGCT
GCAATATTCCTGTTACCAAAGCTAGTATAAATAAAAATAGATAAACGTGGAAATTACTTAGAGTTTCTGT
CATTAACGTTTCCTTCCTCAGTTGACAACATAAATGCGCTGCTGAGAAGCCAGTTTGCATCTGTCAGGAT
CAATTTCCCATTATGCCAGTCATATTAATTACTAGTCAATTAGTTGATTTTTATTTTTGACATATACATG
TGAAAGACCCCACCTGTAGGTTTGGCAAGCTAGCTTAAGTAACGCCATTTTGCAAGGCATGGAAAAATAC
ATAACTGAGAATAGAAAAGTTCAGATCAAGGTCAGGAACAGATGGAACAGCTGAATATGGGCCAAAGCGG
ATATCTGTGGTAAGCAGTTCCTGCCCCGGCTCAGGGCCAAGAACAGATGGAACAGCTGAATATGGGCCAA
ACAGGATATCTGTGGTAAGCAGTTCCTGCCCCGGCTCAGGGCCAAGAACAGATGGTCCCCAGATGCGGTC
CAGCCCTCAGCAGTTTCTAGAGAACCATCAGATGTTTCCAGGGTGCCCCAAGGACCTGAAATGACCCTGT
GCCTTATTTGAACTAACCAATCAGTTCGCTTCTCGCTTCTGTTCGCGCGCTTCTGCTCCCCGAGCTCAAT
AAAAGAGCCCACAACCCCTCACTCGGGGCGCCAGTCCTCCGATTGACTGAGTCGCCCGGGTACCCGTGTA
TCCAATAAACCCTCTTGCAGTTGCATCCGACTTGTGGTCTCGCTGTTCCTTGGGAGGGTCTCCTCTGAGT
GATTGACTACCCGTCAGCGGGGGTCTTTCATTTGGGGGCTCGTCCGGGATCGGGAGACCCCTGCCCAGGG
ACCACCGACCCACCACCGGGAGGTAAGCTGGCCAGCAACTTATCTGTGTCTGTCCGATTGTCTAGTGTCT
ATGACTGATTTTATGCGCCTGCGTCGGTACTAGTTAGCTAACTAGCTCTGTATCTGGCGGACCCGTGGTG
GAACTGACGAGTTCGGAACACCCGGCCGCAACCCTGGGAGACGTCCCAGGGACTTCGGGGGCCGTTTTTG
TGGCCCGACCTGAGTCCAAAAATCCCGATCGTTTTGGACTCTTTGGTGCACCCCCCTTAGAGGAGGGATA
TGTGGTTCTGGTAGGAGACGAGAACCTAAAACAGTTCCCGCCTCCGTCTGAATTTTTGCTTTCGGTTTGG
GACCGAAGCCGCGCCGCGCGTCTTGTCTGCTGCAGCATCGTTCTGTGTTGTCTCTGTCTGACTGTGTTTC
TGTATTTGTCTGAAAATATGGGCCCGGGCCAGACTGTTACCACTCCCTTAAGTTTGACCTTAGGTCACTG
GAAAGATGTCGAGCGGATCGCTCACAACCAGTCGGTAGATGTCAAGAAGAGACGTTGGGTTACCTTCTGC
TCTGCAGAATGGCCAACCTTTAACGTCGGATGGCCGCGAGACGGCACCTTTAACCGAGACCTCATCACCC
AGGTTAAGATCAAGGTCTTTTCACCTGGCCCGCATGGACACCCAGACCAGGTCCCCTACATCGTGACCTG
GGAAGCCTTGGCTTTTGACCCCCCTCCCTGGGTCAAGCCCTTTGTACACCCTAAGCCTCCGCCTCCTCTT
CCTCCATCCGCCCCGTCTCTCCCCCTTGAACCTCCTCGTTCGACCCCGCCTCGATCCTCCCTTTATCCAG
CCCTCACTCCTTCTCTAGGCGCCCCCATATGGCCATATGAGATCTTATATGGGGCACCCCCGCCCCTTGT
AAACTTCCCTGACCCTGACATGACAAGAGTTACTAACAGCCCCTCTCTCCAAGCTCACTTACAGGCTCTC
TACTTAGTCCAGCACGAAGTCTGGAGACCTCTGGCGGCAGCCTACCAAGAACAACTGGACCGACCGGTGG
TACCTCACCCTTACCGAGTCGGCGACACAGTGTGGGTCCGCCGACACCAGACTAAGAACCTAGAACCTCG
CTGGAAAGGACCTTACACAGTCCTGCTGACCACCCCCACCGCCCTCAAAGTAGACGGCATCGCAGCTTGG
ATACACGCCGCCCACGTGAAGGCTGCCGACCCCGGGGGTGGACCATCCTCTAGACTGCCGGATCCATGCT
TTCAGTGGTGGAGAATGGACTGGACCCCCAGGCTGCCATCCCGGTCATCAAGAAGAAGCTGGTGGGATCC
GTGAAGGCCTTGCAGAAGCAGTACGTGTCCCTGGACACGGTGGTCACTAGTGAAGACGGAGATGCCAACA
CCATGTGCAGCGCCCTGGAGGCCGTATTTATCCATGGCCTGCACGCCAAGCACATCCGAGCTGAGGCCGG
AGGAAAAAGGAAGAAAAGTGCCCACCAGAAGCCTCTGCCCCAGCCTGTCTTCTGGCCCCTCCTGAAAGCT
GTCACCCACAAACACATCATCTCAGAGTTGGAGCACCTGACGTTTGTCAACACGGATGTGGGCCGCTGCC
GGGCATGGCTGCGGCTGGCCCTGAACGATGGCCTGATGGAGTGCTACCTGAAGCTGCTGCTGCAGGAGCA
GGCCCGCTTGCATGAGTACTACCAGCCCACCGCCCTGCTCCGGGATGCTGAGGAGGGCGAGTTCCTCCTT
AGCTTCCTGCAGGGCCTCACGTCCTTGTCCTTCGAACTCTCCTACAAGTCTGCCATCTTAAATGAGTGGA
CGCTCACCCCATTGGCCCTGTCTGGGCTTTGCCCGCTTTCTGAGCTGGACCCTCTCTCTACCTCTGGTGC
AGAACTACAGCGGAAGGAATCTCTGGATTCCATTTCCCATTCTTCAGGCTCTGAAGACATCGAAGTCCAT
CACTCGGGCCATAAGATACGGAGGAACCAGAAGCTGACTGCCTCCTCCCTCAGCCTGGACACGGCCAGTT
CATCCCAGCTGTCCTGCAGCCTAAACTCTGATAGCTGCTTACTCCAAGAGAATGGCTCCAAGAGTCCAGA
CCATTGCGAGGAGCCCATGTCCTGTGACTCAGACCTGGGCACAGCAAATGCTGAGGACTCAGACCGGTCT
CTGCAAGAGGTATTGTTGGAATTCAGCAAAGCCCAGGTAAACTCTGTGCCAACCAACGGACTGAGCCAAG
AAACAGAGATCCCCACACCACAGGCCTCGCTCTCCCTCCATGGCCTCAACACCAGCACATACCTGCACTG
TGAGGCACCTGCAGAGCCCCTTCCTGCCCAGGCAGCCTCTGGAACTCAAGATGGTGTCCACGTGCAGGAG
CCGCGTCCCCAGGCGCCCAGCCCCCTGGACTTACAGCAGCCTGTAGAGAGCACCTCAGGCCAGCAGCCTT
CTAGTACTGTCAGCGAGACAGCCAGAGAAGTGGGCCAAGGGAATGGCCTGCAGAAGGCCCAGGCTCATGA
CGGAGCTGGTCTGAAGCTGGTAGTTTCCTCACCCACCAGTCCGAAAAACAAGAGCTGGATCTCAGAGGAT
GACTTCTACCGGCCTTCCCGGGAGCAACCCCTGGAGAGTGCTTCAGACCACCCAATAGCTTCTTACAGGG
GGACTCCAGGGTCAAGGCCTGGTCTCCACAGGCATTTTTCTCAAGAACCAAGAAAAAACTGCTCCCTGGG
GGCGTTAGACCAAGCGTGTGTACCTTCCCCAGGAAGAAGGCAAGCCCAGGCAGCCCCATCCCAGGGGCAT
AAGAGCTTCCGGGTGGTACACCGGAGACAGATGGGACTGTCCAACCCATTCCGGGGTCTCATGAAGCTGG
GCACCGTGGAGCGGCGGGGGGCAATGGGCATCTGGAAGGAGCTCTTCTGCGAGCTCTCCCCGCTGGAGTT
CCGCCTCTACCTGAGCAACGAGGAGCACACCTGTGTGGAGAACTGCTCGCTGCTTCGCTGTGAGTCTGTG
GGGCCAGCCCATAGTGATGGGCGCTTTGAGCTGGTCTTCTCTGGCAAGAAGCTGGCCCTGCGCGCCTCCT
CCCAGGACGAAGCTGAGGACTGGCTGGACCGGGTGCGGGAGGCCCTGCAGAAGGTCCGGCCTCAGCAGGA
GGATGAGTGGGTGAACGTGCAGTACCCAGACCAGCCTGAGGAACCCCCCGAGGCGCCCCAGGGCTGCCTC
TCTCCCTCAGACCTGCTCTCGGAGCCCGCGGCCCTCCAGGGCACACAGTTTGACTGGTCGTCCGCCCAGG
TTCCAGAGCCAGATGCCATCAAGGAGTCCCTGCTGTACTTGTACATGGACAGGACCTGGATGCCCTATAT
ATTTTCTCTGTCCTTGGAGGCTCTGAAATGTTTCCGCATCAGGAACAATGAGAAGATGCTGAGTGACAGC
CACGGCGTGGAGACCATCCGGGACATCCTGCCAGACACCAGCCTTGGGGGCCCATCCTTCTTCAAAATCA
TCACGGCCAAGGCTGTCCTGAAGCTGCAGGCCGGAAACGCCGAGGAAGCCGCCCTGTGGAGGGATCTGGT
CCGCAAAGTCCTGGCATCCTACTTGGAGACAGCCGAGGAGGCGGTGACCCTGGGCGGGAGCCTGGATGAA
AACTGTCAGGAGGTGCTGAAATTTGCCACCCGGGAGAATGGCTTCCTGCTGCAGTACCTGGTGGCTATCC
CCATGGAGAAAGGCCTTGACTCCCAAGGCTGCTTCTGCGCAGGCTGCTCCCGGCAGATCGGCTTCTCCTT
TGTACGACCCAAGCTCTGTGCCTTCTCTGGCCTCTATTACTGTGACATCTGCCACCAAGACGATGCCTCA
GTGATTCCGGCCAGGATCATCCACAACTGGGACCTCACCAAGCGCCCGATCTGCAGGCAGGCCCTGAAGT
TTCTGACACAGATCCGGGCCCAGCCCCTCATCAACCTGCAGATGGTGAACGCGTCTCTGTACGAGCATGT
GGAGCGGATGCACCTCATTGGGAGGAGACGGGAGCAGCTGAAGCTCCTGGGGGATTACCTGGGCCTGTGC
CGGAGTGGCGCCCTGAAGGAGCTCAGCAAGAGGCTCAACCACAGGAATTATCTCTTGGAATCTCCGCATA
GGTTCAGTGTTGCTGACCTCCAACAGATCGCAGACGGGGTGTATGAAGGATTCCTCAAGGCCCTGATTGA
ATTTGCCTCCCAGCATGTCTACCACTGCGACCTGTGCACCCAGCGCGGCTTCATCTGCCAGATCTGCCAG
CACCACGACATCATCTTCCCCTTTGAGTTTGACACCACAGTCAGGTGTGCCGAGTGCAAGACCGTCTTCC
ACCAGAGCTGCCAGGCTGTGGTGAAGAAGGGCTGCCCCCGCTGTGCCCGCCGGCGCAAGTACCAGGAACA
GAACATTTTCGCCTACCCATACGATGTTCCAGATTACGCTTAAGTCGACGATAAAATAAAAGATTTTATT
TAGTCTCCAGAAAAAGGGGGGAATGAAAGACCCCACCTGTAGGTTTGGCAAGCTAGCTTAAGTAACGCCA
TTTTGCAAGGCATGGAAAAATACATAACTGAGAATAGAGAAGTTCAGATCAAGGTCAGGAACAGATGGAA
CAGCTGAATATGGGCCAAACAGGATATCTGTGGTAAGCAGTTCCTGCCCCGGCTCAGGGCCAAGAACAGA
TGGAACAGCTGAATATGGGCCAAACAGGATATCTGTGGTAAGCAGTTCCTGCCCCGGCTCAGGGCCAAGA
ACAGATGGTCCCCAGATGCGGTCCAGCCCTCAGCAGTTTCTAGAGAACCATCAGATGTTTCCAGGGTGCC
CCAAGGACCTGAAATGACCCTGTGCCTTATTTGAACTAACCAATCAGTTCGCTTCTCGCTTCTGTTCGCG
CGCTTCTGCTCCCCGAGCTCAATAAAAGAGCCCACAACCCCTCACTCGGGGCGCCAGTCCTCCGATTGAC
TGAGTCGCCCGGGTACCCGTGTATCCAATAAACCCTCTTGCAGTTGCATCCGACTTGTGGTCTCGCTGTT
CCTTGGGAGGGTCTCCTCTGAGTGATTGACTACCCGTCAGCGGGGGTCTTTCATTCACATGCAGCATGTA
TCAAAATTAATTTGGTTTTTTTTCTTAAGTATTTACATTAAATGGCCATAGTTGCATTAATGAATCGGCC
AACGCGCGGGGAGAGGCGGTTTGCGTATTGGCGCTCTTCCGCTTCCTCGCTCACTGACTCGCTGCGCTCG
GTCGTTCGGCTGCGGCGAGCGGTATCAGCTCACTCAAAGGCGGTAATACGGTTATCCACAGAATCAGGGG
ATAACGCAGGAAAGAACATGTGAGCAAAAGGCCAGCAAAAGGCCAGGAACCGTAAAAAGGCCGCGTTGCT
GGCGTTTTTCCATAGGCTCCGCCCCCCTGACGAGCATCACAAAAATCGACGCTCAAGTCAGAGGTGGCGA
AACCCGACAGGACTATAAAGATACCAGGCGTTTCCCCCTGGAAGCTCCCTCGTGCGCTCTCCTGTTCCGA
CCCTGCCGCTTACCGGATACCTGTCCGCCTTTCTCCCTTCGGGAAGCGTGGCGCTTTCTCATAGCTCACG
CTGTAGGTATCTCAGTTCGGTGTAGGTCGTTCGCTCCAAGCTGGGCTGTGTGCACGAACCCCCCGTTCAG
CCCGACCGCTGCGCCTTATCCGGTAACTATCGTCTTGAGTCCAACCCGGTAAGACACGACTTATCGCCAC
TGGCAGCAGCCACTGGTAACAGGATTAGCAGAGCGAGGTATGTAGGCGGTGCTACAGAGTTCTTGAAGTG
GTGGCCTAACTACGGCTACACTAGAAGGACAGTATTTGGTATCTGCGCTCTGCTGAAGCCAGTTACCTTC
GGAAAAAGAGTTGGTAGCTCTTGATCCGGCAAACAAACCACCGCTGGTAGCGGTGGTTTTTTTGTTTGCA
AGCAGCAGATTACGCGCAGAAAAAAAGGATCTCAAGAAGATCCTTTGATCTTTTCTACGGGGTCTGACGC
TCAGTGGAACGAAAACTCACGTTAAGGGATTTTGGTCATGAGATTATCAAAAAGGATCTTCACCTAGATC
CTTTTAAATTAAAAATGAAGTTTGCGCAAATCAATCTAAAGTATATATGAGTAAACTTGGTCTGACAGTT
ACCAATGCTTAATCAGTGAGGCACCTATCTCAGCGATCTGTCTATTTCGTTCATCCATAGTTGCCTGACT
CCCCGTCGTGTAGATAACTACGATACGGGAGGGCTTACCATCTGGCCCCAGTGCTGCAATGATACCGCGA
GACCCACGCTCACCGGCTCCAGATTTATCAGCAATAAACCAGCCAGCCGGAAGGGCCGAGCGCAGAAGTG
GTCCTGCAACTTTATCCGCCTCCATCCAGTCTATTAATTGTTGCCGGGAAGCTAGAGTAAGTAGTTCGCC
AGTTAATAGTTTGCGCAACGTTGTTGCCATTGCTACAGGCATCGTGGTGTCACGCTCGTCGTTTGGTATG
GCTTCATTCAGCTCCGGTTCCCAACGATCAAGGCGAGTTACATGATCCCCCATGTTGTGCAAAAAAGCGG
TTAGCTCCTTCGGTCCTCCGATCGTTGTCAGAAGTAAGTTGGCCGCAGTGTTATCACTCATGGTTATGGC
AGCACTGCATAATTCTCTTACTGTCATGCCATCCGTAAGATGCTTTTCTGTGACTGGTGAGTACTCAACC
AAGTCATTCTGAGAATAGTGTATGCGGCGACCGAGTTGCTCTTGCCCGGCGTCAACACGGGATAATACCG
CGCCACATAGCAGAACTTTAAAAGTGCTCATCATTGGAAAACGTTCTTCGGGGCGAAAACTCTCAAGGAT
CTTACCGCTGTTGAGATCCAGTTCGATGTAACCCACTCGTGCACCCAACTGATCTTCAGCATCTTTTACT
TTCACCAGCGTTTCTGGGTGAGCAAAAACAGGAAGGCAAAATGCCGCAAAAAAGGGAATAAGGGCGACAC
GGAAATGTTGAATACTCATACTCTTCCTTTTTCAATATTATTGAAGCATTTATCAGGGTTATTGTCTCAT
GACATTAACCTATAAAAATAGGCGT
Features (pLannotate 1.2.2; 11 found; start..end, strand, type, name):
    421..1012    +  LTR            LTR: long terminal repeat from Moloney murine leukemia virus
   1075..1432    +  misc_feature   MMLV Ψ: packaging signal of Moloney murine leukemia virus (MMLV)
   1497..1913    +  CDS            gag (truncated): truncated Moloney murine leukemia virus (MMLV) gag gene lacking the start codon
   1923..2297    +  misc_feature   pol region: Moloney murine leukemia virus (MMLV) pol region containing the splice acceptor site
   2306..5473    +  CDS            PLEKHM1: PKHM1_HUMAN - Also known as KIAA0356. Experimental evidence at protein level: Swiss-Prot protein existence level 1. (Microbial infection) In case of infection contributes to Salmonella typhimurium pathogenesis by supporting the integrity of the Salmonella-containing vacuole (SCV) probably in concert with the HOPS complex and Rab7. From Homo sapiens (Human).
   5474..5502    +  CDS            3xHA (fragment): three tandem HA epitope tags
   5552..6145    +  LTR            LTR: long terminal repeat from Moloney murine leukemia virus
   6213..6261    -  CDS            lacI (fragment): lac repressor; lacI; The lac repressor binds to the lac operator to inhibit transcription in E. coli. This inhibition can be relieved by adding lactose or isopropyl-β-D-thiogalactopyranoside (IPTG).
   6447..7035    -  rep_origin     ori: high-copy-number ColE1/pMB1/pBR322/pUC origin of replication
   7209..8069    -  CDS            AmpR: β-lactamase; bla; confers resistance to ampicillin, carbenicillin, and related antibiotics
   8070..8122    -  promoter       AmpR promoter (fragment): bla
