[The description below was written by a language model from this plasmid's Addgene catalogue record and pLannotate feature annotations shown in this document.]
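Description:
pBMN PLEKHM1-HA is a Moloney murine leukemia virus (MMLV)-based retroviral vector for expressing human PLEKHM1 with a C-terminal HA epitope tag in mammalian cells. The 8,145-nt plasmid is maintained in E. coli through a high-copy ColE1/pUC-type origin of replication and is selected with ampicillin via the β-lactamase gene and its promoter. A short lacI fragment lies next to the bacterial backbone and appears to be a non-functional remnant.

The retroviral cassette is bounded by two MMLV long terminal repeats. Downstream of the 5′ LTR are the Ψ packaging signal, a truncated gag segment lacking its start codon (which extends the packaging region without producing Gag protein), and a pol-derived region containing the splice acceptor site. The PLEKHM1 coding sequence follows directly and runs straight into the HA tag. The annotation software matched this tag to a roughly 29-nt fragment of a 3xHA element, a length consistent with a single HA epitope rather than three copies. No separate internal promoter is annotated, so expression of the insert is presumably driven by the 5′ LTR, as is usual for this vector family. No mammalian selection marker or fluorescent reporter appears in the feature table. The insert was introduced by Gibson assembly.

Because the plasmid lacks functional gag, pol and env genes, these must be supplied in trans by a packaging cell line to produce replication-defective virus, which can then stably integrate the PLEKHM1-HA cassette into target cells. The HA tag allows antibody-based detection or immunoprecipitation of the protein. The associated publication concerns Atg8-family LC3/GABARAP proteins in autophagosome–lysosome fusion during PINK1/Parkin mitophagy and starvation.
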