Addgene plasmid #89300: pBMN PLEKHM1-HA
Purpose: For expression of PLEKHM1 tagged with HA
Depositing lab: Michael Lazarou. Depositing organization: Monash University. Publication: Atg8 family LC3/GABARAP proteins are crucial for autophagosome-lysosome fusion but not autophagosome formation during PINK1/Parkin mitophagy and starvation. Nguyen TN, Padman BS, Usher J, Oorschot V, Ramm G, Lazarou M. J Cell Biol. 2016 Dec 19;215(6):857-874. Epub 2016 Nov 18. 10.1083/jcb.201607039 PubMed 27864321.
Backbone
  Vector backbone: pBMN
  Vector type: Mammalian Expression, Retroviral
Growth in bacteria
  Bacterial resistance: Ampicillin, 100 μg/mL
  Growth temperature: 37°C
  Growth strain: NEB Stable
  Copy number: High Copy
Gene/Insert
  Gene/Insert name: PLEKHM1 (alt names: KIAA0356; AP162)
  Species: H. sapiens (human)
  Entrez Gene: PLEKHM1 (a.k.a. AP162, B2, OPTA3, OPTB6)
  Tag / fusion protein: HA (C terminal on insert)
  Cloning method: Gibson Cloning
  Sequencing primers: 5′ pBMN 5'
Terms and licenses: Academic/Nonprofit Terms; Industry Terms: Not Available to Industry
How to cite: pBMN PLEKHM1-HA was a gift from Michael Lazarou (Addgene plasmid # 89300 ; http://n2t.net/addgene:89300 ; RRID:Addgene_89300)
