>Addgene plasmid #89300 | pBMN PLEKHM1-HA | addgene partial sequence | sequence record 174996 | Addgene Partial NGS Result
CTGAATATGGGCCAAACAGGATATCTGTGGTAAGCAGTTCCTGCCCCGGCTCAGGGCCAAGAACAGATGG
AACAGCTGAATATGGGCCAAACAGGATATCTGTGGTAAGCAGTTCCTGCCCCGGCTCAGGGCCAAGAACA
GATGGTCCCCAGATGCGGTCCAGCCCTCAGCAGTTTCTAGAGAACCATCAGATGTTTCCAGGGTGCCCCA
AGGACCTGAAATGACCCTGTGCCTTATTTGAACTAACCAATCAGTTCGCTTCTCGCTTCTGTTCGCGCGC
TTCTGCTCCCCGAGCTCAATAAAAGAGCCCACAACCCCTCACTCGGCGCGCCAGTCCTCCGATTGACTGA
GTCGCCCGGGTACCCGTGTATCCAATAAACCCTCTTGCAGTTGCATCCGACTTGTGGTCTCGCTGTTCCT
TGGGAGGGTCTCCTCTGAGTGATTGACTACCCGTCAGCGGGGGTCTTTCATTTGGGGGCTCGTCCGGGAT
CGGGAGACCCCTGCCCAGGGACCACCGACCCACCACCGGGAGGTAAGCTGGCCAGCAACTTATCTGTGTC
TGTCCGATTGTCTAGTGTCTATGACTGATTTTATGCGCCTGCGTCGGTACTAGTTAGCTAACTAGCTCTG
TATCTGGCGGACCCGTGGTGGAACTGACGAGTTCGGAACACCCGGCCGCAACCCTGGGAGACGTCCCAGG
GACTTCGGGGGCCGTTTTTGTGGCCCGACCTGAGTCCAAAAATCCCGATCGTTTTGGACTCTTTGGTGCA
CCCCCCTTAGAGGAGGGATATGTGGTTCTGGTAGGAGACGAGAACCTAAAACAGTTCCCGCCTCCGTCTG
AATTTTTGCTTTCGGTTTGGGACCGAAGCCGCGCCGCGCGTCTTGTCTGCTGCAGCATCGTTCTGTGTTG
TCTCTGTCTGACTGTGTTTCTGTATTTGTCTGAAAATATGGGCCCGGGCCAGACTGTTACCACTCCCTTA
AGTTTGACCTTAGGTCACTGGAAAGATGTCGAGCGGATCGCTCACAACCAGTCGGTAGATGTCAAGAAGA
GACGTTGGGTTACCTTCTGCTCTGCAGAATGGCCAACCTTTAACGTCGGATGGCCGCGAGACGGCACCTT
TAACCGAGACCTCATCACCCAGGTTAAGATCAAGGTCTTTTCACCTGGCCCGCATGGACACCCAGACCAG
GTCCCCTACATCGTGACCTGGGAAGCCTTGGCTTTTGACCCCCCTCCCTGGGTCAAGCCCTTTGTACACC
CTAAGCCTCCGCCTCCTCTTCCTCCATCCGCCCCGTCTCTCCCCCTTGAACCTCCTCGTTCGACCCCGCC
TCGATCCTCCCTTTATCCAGCCCTCACTCCTTCTCTAGGCGCCCCCATATGGCCATATGAGATCTTATAT
GGGGCACCCCCGCCCCTTGTAAACTTCCCTGACCCTGACATGACAAGAGTTACTAACAGCCCCTCTCTCC
AAGCTCACTTACAGGCTCTCTACTTAGTCCAGCACGAAGTCTGGAGACCTCTGGCGGCAGCCTACCAAGA
ACAACTGGACCGACCGGTGGTACCTCACCCTTACCGAGTCGGCGACACAGTGTGGGTCCGCCGACACCAG
ACTAAGAACCTAGAACCTCGCTGGAAAGGACCTTACACAGTCCTGCTGACCACCCCCACCGCCCTCAAAG
TAGACGGCATCGCAGCTTGGATACACGCCGCCCACGTGAAGGCTGCCGACCCCGGGGGTGGACCATCCTC
TAGACTGCCGGATCCATGCTTTCAGTGGTGGAGAATGGACTGGACCCCCAGGCTGCCATCCCGGTCATCA
AGAAGAAGCTGGTGGGATCCGTGAAGGCCTTGCAGAAGCAGTACGTGTCCCTGGACACGGTGGTCACTAG
TGAAGACGGAGATGCCAACACCATGTGCAGCGCCCTGGAGGCCGTATTTATCCATGGCCTGCACGCCAAG
CACATCCGAGCTGAGGCCGGAGGAAAAAGGAAGAAAAGTGCCCACCAGAAGCCTCTGCCCCAGCCTGTCT
TCTGGCCCCTCCTGAAAGCTGTCACCCACAAACACATCATCTCAGAGTTGGAGCACCTGACGTTTGTCAA
CACGGATGTGGGCCGCTGCCGGGCATGGCTGCGGCTGGCCCTGAACGATGGCCTGATGGAGTGCTACCTG
AAGCTGCTGCTGCAGGAGCAGGCCCGCTTGCATGAGTACTACCAGCCCACCGCCCTGCTCCGGGATGCTG
AGGAGGGCGAGTTCCTCCTTAGCTTCCTGCAGGGCCTCACGTCCTTGTCCTTCGAACTCTCCTACAAGTC
TGCCATCTTAAATGAGTGGACGCTCACCCCATTGGCCCTGTCTGGGCTTTGCCCGCTTTCTGAGCTGGAC
CCTCTCTCTACCTCTGGTGCAGAACTACAGCGGAAGGAATCTCTGGATTCCATTTCCCATTCTTCAGGCT
CTGAAGACATCGAAGTCCATCACTCGGGCCATAAGATACGGAGGAACCAGAAGCTGACTGCCTCCTCCCT
CAGCCTGGACACGGCCAGTTCATCCCAGCTGTCCTGCAGCCTAAACTCTGATAGCTGCTTACTCCAAGAG
AATGGCTCCAAGAGTCCAGACCATTGCGAGGAGCCCATGTCCTGTGACTCAGACCTGGGCACAGCAAATG
CTGAGGACTCAGACCGGTCTCTGCAAGAGGTATTGTTGGAATTCAGCAAAGCCCAGGTAAACTCTGTGCC
AACCAACGGACTGAGCCAAGAAACAGAGATCCCCACACCACAGGCCTCGCTCTCCCTCCATGGCCTCAAC
ACCAGCACATACCTGCACTGTGAGGCACCTGCAGAGCCCCTTCCTGCCCAGGCAGCCTCTGGAACTCAAG
ATGGTGTCCACGTGCAGGAGCCGCGTCCCCAGGCGCCCAGCCCCCTGGACTTACAGCAGCCTGTAGAGAG
CACCTCAGGCCAGCAGCCTTCTAGTACTGTCAGCGAGACAGCCAGAGAAGTGGGCCAAGGGAATGGCCTG
CAGAAGGCCCAGGCTCATGACGGAGCTGGTCTGAAGCTGGTAGTTTCCTCACCCACCAGTCCGAAAAACA
AGAGCTGGATCTCAGAGGATGACTTCTACCGGCCTTCCCGGGAGCAACCCCTGGAGAGTGCTTCAGACCA
CCCAATAGCTTCTTACAGGGGGACTCCAGGGTCAAGGCCTGGTCTCCACAGGCATTTTTCTCAAGAACCA
AGAAAAAACTGCTCCCTGGGGGCGTTAGACCAAGCGTGTGTACCTTCCCCAGGAAGAAGGCAAGCCCAGG
CAGCCCCATCCCAGGGGCATAAGAGCTTCCGGGTGGTACACCGGAGACAGATGGGACTGTCCAACCCATT
CCGGGGTCTCATGAAGCTGGGCACCGTGGAGCGGCGGGGGGCAATGGGCATCTGGAAGGAGCTCTTCTGC
GAGCTCTCCCCGCTGGAGTTCCGCCTCTACCTGAGCAACGAGGAGCACACCTGTGTGGAGAACTGCTCGC
TGCTTCGCTGTGAGTCTGTGGGGCCAGCCCATAGTGATGGGCGCTTTGAGCTGGTCTTCTCTGGCAAGAA
GCTGGCCCTGCGCGCCTCCTCCCAGGACGAAGCTGAGGACTGGCTGGACCGGGTGCGGGAGGCCCTGCAG
AAGGTCCGGCCTCAGCAGGAGGATGAGTGGGTGAACGTGCAGTACCCAGACCAGCCTGAGGAACCCCCCG
AGGCGCCCCAGGGCTGCCTCTCTCCCTCAGACCTGCTCTCGGAGCCCGCGGCCCTCCAGGGCACACAGTT
TGACTGGTCGTCCGCCCAGGTTCCAGAGCCAGATGCCATCAAGGAGTCCCTGCTGTACTTGTACATGGAC
AGGACCTGGATGCCCTATATATTTTCTCTGTCCTTGGAGGCTCTGAAATGTTTCCGCATCAGGAACAATG
AGAAGATGCTGAGTGACAGCCACGGCGTGGAGACCATCCGGGACATCCTGCCAGACACCAGCCTTGGGGG
CCCATCCTTCTTCAAAATCATCACGGCCAAGGCTGTCCTGAAGCTGCAGGCCGGAAACGCCGAGGAAGCC
GCCCTGTGGAGGGATCTGGTCCGCAAAGTCCTGGCATCCTACTTGGAGACAGCCGAGGAGGCGGTGACCC
TGGGCGGGAGCCTGGATGAAAACTGTCAGGAGGTGCTGAAATTTGCCACCCGGGAGAATGGCTTCCTGCT
GCAGTACCTGGTGGCTATCCCCATGGAGAAAGGCCTTGACTCCCAAGGCTGCTTCTGCGCAGGCTGCTCC
CGGCAGATCGGCTTCTCCTTTGTACGACCCAAGCTCTGTGCCTTCTCTGGCCTCTATTACTGTGACATCT
GCCACCAAGACGATGCCTCAGTGATTCCGGCCAGGATCATCCACAACTGGGACCTCACCAAGCGCCCGAT
CTGCAGGCAGGCCCTGAAGTTTCTGACACAGATCCGGGCCCAGCCCCTCATCAACCTGCAGATGGTGAAC
GCGTCTCTGTACGAGCATGTGGAGCGGATGCACCTCATTGGGAGGAGACGGGAGCAGCTGAAGCTCCTGG
GGGATTACCTGGGCCTGTGCCGGAGTGGCGCCCTGAAGGAGCTCAGCAAGAGGCTCAACCACAGGAATTA
TCTCTTGGAATCTCCGCATAGGTTCAGTGTTGCTGACCTCCAACAGATCGCAGACGGGGTGTATGAAGGA
TTCCTCAAGGCCCTGATTGAATTTGCCTCCCAGCATGTCTACCACTGCGACCTGTGCACCCAGCGCGGCT
TCATCTGCCAGATCTGCCAGCACCACGACATCATCTTCCCCTTTGAGTTTGACACCACAGTCAGGTGTGC
CGAGTGCAAGACCGTCTTCCACCAGAGCTGCCAGGCTGTGGTGAAGAAGGGCTGCCCCCGCTGTGCCCGC
CGGCGCAAGTACCAGGAACAGAACATTTTCGCCTACCCATACGATGTTCCAGATTACGCTTAAGTCGACG
ATAAAATAAAAGATTTTATTTAGTCTCCAGAAAAAGGGGGGAATGAAAGACCCCACCTGTAGGTTTGGCA
AGCTAGCTTAAGTAACGCCATTTTGCAAGGCATGGAAAAATACATAACTGAGAATAGAGAAGTTCAGATC
AAGGTCAGGAACAGATGGAACAGCTGAATATGGGCCAAACAGGATATCTGTGGTAAGCAGTTCCTGCCCC
GGCTCAGGGCCAAGAACAGATGGAACAGCTGAATATGGGCCAAACAGGATATCTGTGGTAAGCAGTTCCT
GCCCCGGCTCAGGGCCAAGAACAGATGGTCCCCAGATGCGGTCCAGCCCTCAGCAGTTTCTAGAGAACCA
TCAGATGTTTCCAGGGTGCCCCAAGGACCTGAAATGACCCTGTGCCTTATTTGAACTAACCAATCAGTTC
GCTTCTCGCTTCTGTTCGCGCGCTTCTGCTCCCCGAGCTCAATAAAAGAGCCCACAACCCCTCACTCGGG
GCGCCAGTCCTCCGATTGACTGAGTCGCCCGGGTACCCGTGTATCCAATAAACCCTCTTGCAGTTGCATC
CGACTTGTGGTCTCGCTGTTCCTTGGGAGGGTCTCCTCTGAGTGATTGACTACCCGTCAGCGGGGGTCTT
TCACATGCAGCATGTATCAAAATTAATTTGGTTTTTTTTCTTAAGTATTTACATTAAATGGCCATAGTTG
CATTAATGAATCGGCCAACGCGCGGGGAGAGGCGGTTTGCGTATTGGGCGCTCTTCCGCTTCCTCGCTCA
CTGACTCGCTGCGCTCGGTCGTTCGGCTGCGGCGAGCGGTATCAGCTCACTCAAAGGCGGTAATACGGTT
ATCCACAGAATCAGGGGATAACGCAGGAAAGAACATGTGAGCAAAAGGCCAGCAAAAGGCCAGGAACCGT
AAAAAGGCCGCGTTGCTGGCGTTTTTCCATAGGCTCCGCCCCCCTGACGAGCATCACAAAAATCGACGCT
CAAGTCAGAGGTGGCGAAACCCGACAGGACTATAAAGATACCAGGCGTTTCCCCCTGGAAGCTCCCTCGT
GCGCTCTCCTGTTCCGACCCTGCCGCTTACCGGATACCTGTCCGCCTTTCTCCCTTCGGGAAGCGTGGCG
CTTTCTCATAGCTCACGCTGTAGGTATCTCAGTTCGGTGTAGGTCGTTCGCTCCAAGCTGGGCTGTGTGC
ACGAACCCCCCGTTCAGCCCGACCGCTGCGCCTTATCCGGTAACTATCGTCTTGAGTCCAACCCGGTAAG
ACACGACTTATCGCCACTGGCAGCAGCCACTGGTAACAGGATTAGCAGAGCGAGGTATGTAGGCGGTGCT
ACAGAGTTCTTGAAGTGGTGGCCTAACTACGGCTACACTAGAAGAACAGTATTTGGTATCTGCGCTCTGC
TGAAGCCAGTTACCTTCGGAAAAAGAGTTGGTAGCTCTTGATCCGGCAAACAAACCACCGCTGGTAGCGG
TGGTTTTTTTGTTTGCAAGCAGCAGATTACGCGCAGAAAAAAAGGATCTCAAGAAGATCCTTTGATCTTT
TCTACGGGGTCTGACGCTCAGTGGAACGAAAACTCACGTTAAGGGATTTTGGTCATGAGATTATCAAAAA
GGATCTTCACCTAGATCCTTTTGCGGCCGGCCGCAAATCAATCTAAAGTATATATGAGTAAACTTGGTCT
GACAGTTACCAATGCTTAATCAGTGAGGCACCTATCTCAGCGATCTGTCTATTTCGTTCATCCATAGTTG
CCTGACTCCCCGTCGTGTAGATAACTACGATACGGGAGGGCTTACCATCTGGCCCCAGTGCTGCAATGAT
ACCGCGAGACCCACGCTCACCGGCTCCAGATTTATCAGCAATAAACCAGCCAGCCGGAAGGGCCGAGCGC
AGAAGTGGTCCTGCAACTTTATCCGCCTCCATCCAGTCTATTAATTGTTGCCGGGAAGCTAGAGTAAGTA
GTTCGCCAGTTAATAGTTTGCGCAACGTTGTTGCCATTGCTACAGGCATCGTGGTGTCACGCTCGTCGTT
TGGTATGGCTTCATTCAGCTCCGGTTCCCAACGATCAAGGCGAGTTACATGATCCCCCATGTTGTGCAAA
AAAGCGGTTAGCTCCTTCGGTCCTCCGATCGTTGTCAGAAGTAAGTTGGCCGCAGTGTTATCACTCATGG
TTATGGCAGCACTGCATAATTCTCTTACTGTCATGCCATCCGTAAGATGCTTTTCTGTGACTGGTGAGTA
CTCAACCAAGTCATTCTGAGAATAGTGTATGCGGCGACCGAGTTGCTCTTGCCCGGCGTCAATACGGGAT
AATACCGCGCCACATAGCAGAACTTTAAAAGTGCTCATCATTGGAAAACGTTCTTCGGGGCGAAAACTCT
CAAGGATCTTACCGCTGTTGAGATCCAGTTCGATGTAACCCACTCGTGCACCCAACTGATCTTCAGCATC
TTTTACTTTCACCAGCGTTTCTGGGTGAGCAAAAACAGGAAGGCAAAATGCCGCAAAAAAGGGAATAAGG
GCGACACGGAAATGTTGAATACTCAT
